>Addgene plasmid #161051 | pDONR221-SLC12A8_STOP | addgene full sequence | sequence record 405322 | Addgene NGS Result
CAAATAATGATTTTATTTTGACTGATAGTGACCTGTTCGTTGCAACACATTGATGAGCAATGCTTTTTTA
TAATGCCAACTTTGTACAAAAAAGCAGGCTCCACCATGACCCAGATGTCCCAGGTGCAGGAGCTGTTCCA
CGAGGCAGCACAGCAGGACGCACTGGCACAGCCACAGCCCTGGTGGAAGACACAGCTGTTCATGTGGGAG
CCCGTGCTGTTTGGCACCTGGGATGGCGTGTTCACAAGCTGCATGATCAACATCTTCGGCGTGGTGCTGT
TTCTGAGAACCGGCTGGCTGGTGGGCAATACAGGCGTGCTGCTGGGCATGTTCCTGGTGTCCTTTGTGAT
CCTGGTGGCCCTGGTGACCGTGCTGTCTGGCATCGGCGTGGGAGAGAGGAGCTCCATCGGAAGCGGAGGC
GTGTACTCCATGATCTCTAGCGTGCTGGGAGGACAGACCGGAGGCACAATCGGCCTGCTGTACGTGTTTG
GCCAGTGCGTGGCCGGCGCCATGTATATCACAGGCTTCGCCGAGAGCATCTCCGACCTGCTGGGACTGGG
AAACATCTGGGCCGTGCGCGGAATCTCCGTGGCCGTGCTGCTGGCCCTGCTGGGCATCAATCTGGCCGGC
GTGAAGTGGATCATCCGGCTGCAGCTGCTGCTGCTGTTTCTGCTGGCCGTGAGCACCCTGGACTTCGTGG
TGGGCTCCTTTACACACCTGGATCCAGAGCACGGCTTCATCGGCTACAGCCCCGAGCTGCTGCAGAACAA
TACCCTGCCTGACTATTCCCCAGGCGAGTCTTTCTTTACCGTGTTTGGCGTGTTCTTTCCAGCAGCAACA
GGCGTGATGGCAGGCTTCAACATGGGAGGCGATCTGAGGGAGCCAGCAGCATCTATCCCACTGGGAAGCC
TGGCAGCAGTGGGAATCTCCTGGTTTCTGTACATCATCTTCGTGTTTCTGCTGGGAGCAATCTGCACAAG
GGAGGCCCTGAGATATGACTTCCTGATCGCCGAGAAGGTGTCTCTGATGGGCTTCCTGTTTCTGCTGGGC
CTGTACATCTCCTCTCTGGCCAGCTGTATGGGAGGACTGTATGGAGCACCAAGGATCCTGCAGTGCATCG
CACAGGAGAAAGTGATCCCCGCCCTGGCATGTCTGGGACAGGGCAAGGGCCCCAATAAGACCCCTGTGGC
AGCAATCTGCCTGACCAGCCTGGTGACAATGGCCTTCGTGTTTGTGGGCCAGGTGAACGTGCTGGCCCCT
ATCGTGACCATCAACTTCATGCTGACATACGTGGCCGTGGATTACTCCTATTTCTCTCTGAGCATGTGCT
CCTGTTCTCTGACACCTGTGCCAGAGCCCGTGCTGAGAGAGGGAGCAGAGGGACTGCACTGTTCTGAGCA
CCTGCTGCTGGAGAAGGCACCTAGCTATGGATCCGAGGGACCAGCACAGCGGGTGCTGGAGGGCACCCTG
CTGGAGTTTACAAAGGACATGGATCAGCTGCTGCAGCTGACCAGAAAGCTGGAGAGCTCCCAGCCTAGGC
AGGGAGAGGGAAACAGGACACCAGAGTCCCAGAAGAGGAAGTCTAAGAAGGCCACCAAGCAGACACTGCA
GGACAGCTTTCTGCTGGATCTGAAGTCTCCCCCTAGCTTCCCAGTGGAGATCTCCGACAGGCTGCCTGCA
GCAAGCTGGGAGGGCCAGGAGTCCTGCTGGAACAAGCAGACCAGCAAGTCCGAGGGAACCCAGCCAGAGG
GAACATACGGAGAGCAGCTGGTGCCTGAGCTGTGCAATCAGTCTGAGTCTAGCGGCGAGGACTTCTTTCT
GAAGAGCAGGCTGCAGGAGCAGGACGTGTGGCGGAGATCTACCAGCTTTTACACACACATGTGCAATCCT
TGGGTGTCTCTGCTGGGAGCAGTGGGAAGCCTGCTGATCATGTTCGTGATCCAGTGGGTGTATACCCTGG
TGAACATGGGCGTGGCCGCCATCGTGTACTTTTATATCGGCAGAGCATCCCCAGGACTGCACCTGGGATC
CGCCTCTAATTTCTCCTTCTTTCGGTGGATGAGATCTCTGCTGCTGCCATCCTGTAGGTCTCTGCGCAGC
CCCCAGGAGCAGATCATCCTGGCCCCTAGCCTGGCCAAGGTGGATATGGAGATGACCCAGCTGACACAGG
AGAACGCCGACTTCGCCACCAGGGATCGCTACCACCACTCCTCTCTGGTGAATAGGGAGCAGCTGATGCC
CCACTATTAAGACCCAGCTTTCTTGTACAAAGTTGGCATTATAAGAAAGCATTGCTTATCAATTTGTTGC
AACGAACAGGTCACTATCAGTCAAAATAAAATCATTATTTGCCATCCAGCTGATATCCCCTATAGTGAGT
CGTATTACATGGTCATAGCTGTTTCCTGGCAGCTCTGGCCCGTGTCTCAAAATCTCTGATGTTACATTGC
ACAAGATAAAAATATATCATCATGAACAATAAAACTGTCTGCTTACATAAACAGTAATACAAGGGGTGTT
ATGAGCCATATTCAACGGGAAACGTCGAGGCCGCGATTAAATTCCAACATGGATGCTGATTTATATGGGT
ATAAATGGGCTCGCGATAATGTCGGGCAATCAGGTGCGACAATCTATCGCTTGTATGGGAAGCCCGATGC
GCCAGAGTTGTTTCTGAAACATGGCAAAGGTAGCGTTGCCAATGATGTTACAGATGAGATGGTCAGACTA
AACTGGCTGACGGAATTTATGCCTCTTCCGACCATCAAGCATTTTATCCGTACTCCTGATGATGCATGGT
TACTCACCACTGCGATCCCCGGAAAAACAGCATTCCAGGTATTAGAAGAATATCCTGATTCAGGTGAAAA
TATTGTTGATGCGCTGGCAGTGTTCCTGCGCCGGTTGCATTCGATTCCTGTTTGTAATTGTCCTTTTAAC
AGCGATCGCGTATTTCGTCTCGCTCAGGCGCAATCACGAATGAATAACGGTTTGGTTGATGCGAGTGATT
TTGATGACGAGCGTAATGGCTGGCCTGTTGAACAAGTCTGGAAAGAAATGCATAAACTTTTGCCATTCTC
ACCGGATTCAGTCGTCACTCATGGTGATTTCTCACTTGATAACCTTATTTTTGACGAGGGGAAATTAATA
GGTTGTATTGATGTTGGACGAGTCGGAATCGCAGACCGATACCAGGATCTTGCCATCCTATGGAACTGCC
TCGGTGAGTTTTCTCCTTCATTACAGAAACGGCTTTTTCAAAAATATGGTATTGATAATCCTGATATGAA
TAAATTGCAGTTTCATTTGATGCTCGATGAGTTTTTCTAATCAGAATTGGTTAATTGGTTGTAACACTGG
CAGAGCATTACGCTGACTTGACGGGACGGCGCAAGCTCATGACCAAAATCCCTTAACGTGAGTTACGCGT
CGTTCCACTGAGCGTCAGACCCCGTAGAAAAGATCAAAGGATCTTCTTGAGATCCTTTTTTTCTGCGCGT
AATCTGCTGCTTGCAAACAAAAAAACCACCGCTACCAGCGGTGGTTTGTTTGCCGGATCAAGAGCTACCA
ACTCTTTTTCCGAAGGTAACTGGCTTCAGCAGAGCGCAGATACCAAATACTGTTCTTCTAGTGTAGCCGT
AGTTAGGCCACCACTTCAAGAACTCTGTAGCACCGCCTACATACCTCGCTCTGCTAATCCTGTTACCAGT
GGCTGCTGCCAGTGGCGATAAGTCGTGTCTTACCGGGTTGGACTCAAGACGATAGTTACCGGATAAGGCG
CAGCGGTCGGGCTGAACGGGGGGTTCGTGCACACAGCCCAGCTTGGAGCGAACGACCTACACCGAACTGA
GATACCTACAGCGTGAGCTATGAGAAAGCGCCACGCTTCCCGAAGGGAGAAAGGCGGACAGGTATCCGGT
AAGCGGCAGGGTCGGAACAGGAGAGCGCACGAGGGAGCTTCCAGGGGGAAACGCCTGGTATCTTTATAGT
CCTGTCGGGTTTCGCCACCTCTGACTTGAGCGTCGATTTTTGTGATGCTCGTCAGGGGGGCGGAGCCTAT
GGAAAAACGCCAGCAACGCGGCCTTTTTACGGTTCCTGGCCTTTTGCTGGCCTTTTGCTCACATGTTCTT
TCCTGCGTTATCCCCTGATTCTGTGGATAACCGTATTACCGCCTTTGAGTGAGCTGATACCGCTCGCCGC
AGCCGAACGACCGAGCGCAGCGAGTCAGTGAGCGAGGAAGCGGAAGAGCGCCCAATACGCAAACCGCCTC
TCCCCGCGCGTTGGCCGATTCATTAATGCAGCTGGCACGACAGGTTTCCCGACTGGAAAGCGGGCAGTGA
GCGCAACGCAATTAATACGCGTACCGCTAGCCAGGAAGAGTTTGTAGAAACGCAAAAAGGCCATCCGTCA
GGATGGCCTTCTGCTTAGTTTGATGCCTGGCAGTTTATGGCGGGCGTCCTGCCCGCCACCCTCCGGGCCG
TTGCTTCACAACGTTCAAATCCGCTCCCGGCGGATTTGTCCTACTCAGGAGAGCGTTCACCGACAAACAA
CAGATAAAACGAAAGGCCCAGTCTTCCGACTGAGCCTTTCGTTTTATTTGATGCCTGGCAGTTCCCTACT
CTCGCGTTAACGCTAGCATGGATGTTTTCCCAGTCACGACGTTGTAAAACGACGGCCAGTCTTAAGCTCG
GGCCC
Features (pLannotate 1.2.2; 10 found; start..end, strand, type, name):
      1..100     +  protein_bind   attL1: mutant version of attL; recombination site for the Gateway® LR reaction LR Clonase™
    106..2247    +  CDS            SLC12A8: S12A8_HUMAN - Also known as CCC9. Experimental evidence at protein level: Swiss-Prot protein existence level 1. Cation/chloride cotransporter that may play a role in the control of keratinocyte proliferation. From Homo sapiens (Human).
   2252..2351    -  protein_bind   attL2: mutant version of attL; recombination site for the Gateway® LR reaction LR Clonase™
   2369..2387    -  promoter       T7 promoter: promoter for bacteriophage T7 RNA polymerase
   2521..3330    +  CDS            KanR: aminoglycoside phosphotransferase; aph(3')-Ia; confers resistance to kanamycin in bacteria or G418 (Geneticin®) in eukaryotes
   3477..4065    +  rep_origin     ori: high-copy-number ColE1/pMB1/pBR322/pUC origin of replication
   4248..4340    +  CDS            lacI (fragment): lac repressor; lacI; The lac repressor binds to the lac operator to inhibit transcription in E. coli. This inhibition can be relieved by adding lactose or isopropyl-β-D-thiogalactopyranoside (IPTG).
   4395..4422    -  terminator     rrnB T2 terminator: transcription terminator T2 from the E. coli rrnB gene
   4554..4597    +  terminator     rrnB T1 terminator: Escherichia coli rrnB; transcription terminator T1 from the E. coli rrnB gene
   4644..4680    -  CDS            lacZα (fragment): LacZα fragment of β-galactosidase; lacZ fragment
