[The description below was written by a language model from this plasmid's Addgene catalogue record and pLannotate feature annotations shown in this document.]
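Description:
pDONR221-SLC12A8_STOP is a Gateway entry clone built on the pDONR221 donor backbone, carrying a codon-optimized open reading frame for human SLC12A8 (also called CCC9), a member of the cation/chloride cotransporter family that has been suggested to play a role in controlling keratinocyte proliferation. The plasmid is about 4.7 kb in the sequenced record, replicates in E. coli from a high-copy ColE1/pUC-type origin and is selected with kanamycin through an aminoglycoside phosphotransferase (KanR) gene. Although the catalogue lists the vector type as mammalian expression, the feature table shows no eukaryotic promoter or polyadenylation signal. The plasmid is therefore a shuttle for the ORF rather than an expression construct in its own right.

The roughly 2.1 kb SLC12A8 coding sequence sits between attL1 and attL2 sites, the recombination sites used in the Gateway LR Clonase reaction, so the ORF can be transferred directionally and in frame into any attR-containing destination vector of the user's choice. This version retains a stop codon at the end of the ORF, making it suited to untagged expression or N-terminal fusions. A companion clone without the stop codon exists for C-terminal tagging. Other annotated elements are standard backbone remnants: rrnB T1 and T2 transcription terminators upstream of the cassette that insulate it from read-through, a T7 promoter adjacent to attL2 oriented toward the insert on the opposite strand, and short lacI and lacZα fragments. M13 forward and reverse sites are used for sequencing the insert. The clone belongs to a consortium collection of solute carrier (SLC) transporter constructs intended to support transporter research and drug discovery.
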