Addgene plasmid #161051: pDONR221-SLC12A8_STOP
Purpose: Gateway entry clone with codon-optimized ORF sequence for subcloning into custom expression vectors. Contains a STOP codon at the end of the codon-optimized ORF sequence.
Depositing lab: RESOLUTE Consortium & Giulio Superti-Furga. Depositing organization: CeMM Research Center for Molecular Medicine. Publication: The RESOLUTE consortium: unlocking SLC transporters for drug discovery. Superti-Furga G, Lackner D, Wiedmer T, Ingles-Prieto A, Barbosa B, Girardi E, Goldmann U, Gurtl B, Klavins K, Klimek C, Lindinger S, Lineiro-Retes E, Muller AC, Onstein S, Redinger G, Reil D, Sedlyarov V, Wolf G, Crawford M, Everley R, ... Steppan CM. Nat Rev Drug Discov. 2020 Jul;19(7):429-430. doi: 10.1038/d41573-020-00056-6. PubMed 32265506.
Backbone
  Vector backbone: pDONR221
  Backbone manufacturer: ThermoFisher Scientific
  Backbone size w/o insert (bp): 2550
  Vector type: Mammalian Expression
Growth in bacteria
  Bacterial resistance: Kanamycin, 50 μg/mL
  Growth temperature: 37°C
  Growth strain: NEB Stable
  Copy number: High Copy
Gene/Insert
  Gene/Insert name: SLC12A8 (alt name: CCC9)
  Species: H. sapiens (human)
  Insert size (bp): 2145
  Entrez Gene: SLC12A8 (a.k.a. CCC9, FLJ23188, DKFZp686L18248)
  Cloning method: Gateway Cloning
  Sequencing primers: 5′ M13-fwd; 3′ M13-rev
Terms and licenses: Academic/Nonprofit Terms; Industry Terms
Depositor comments: This plasmid contains a STOP codon at the end of the codon-optimized ORF. For the version of this plasmid that does not contain a STOP codon, please see Addgene plasmid 131885 For more information on the full Resolute plasmid collection, please see www.addgene.org/depositor-collections/re-solute/. Please provide your feedback on this plasmid to the RESOLUTE consortium by filling out their RESOLUTE repository feedback form: https://forms.office.com/Pages/ResponsePage.aspx?id=0e05yklzmkS7rjFGQL4N7z4feCLQvEJAmVcOCM_u885UN1JJRko0Ukg4TVQwNTZLOUxPQVJWT1NHUCQlQCN0PWcu
How to cite: pDONR221-SLC12A8_STOP was a gift from RESOLUTE Consortium & Giulio Superti-Furga (Addgene plasmid # 161051 ; http://n2t.net/addgene:161051 ; RRID:Addgene_161051)
