>Addgene plasmid #161051 | pDONR221-SLC12A8_STOP | depositor partial sequence | sequence record 312037 | Codon-optimized ORF of SLC12A8
ATGACCCAGATGTCCCAGGTGCAGGAGCTGTTCCACGAGGCAGCACAGCAGGACGCACTGGCACAGCCAC
AGCCCTGGTGGAAGACACAGCTGTTCATGTGGGAGCCCGTGCTGTTTGGCACCTGGGATGGCGTGTTCAC
AAGCTGCATGATCAACATCTTCGGCGTGGTGCTGTTTCTGAGAACCGGCTGGCTGGTGGGCAATACAGGC
GTGCTGCTGGGCATGTTCCTGGTGTCCTTTGTGATCCTGGTGGCCCTGGTGACCGTGCTGTCTGGCATCG
GCGTGGGAGAGAGGAGCTCCATCGGAAGCGGAGGCGTGTACTCCATGATCTCTAGCGTGCTGGGAGGACA
GACCGGAGGCACAATCGGCCTGCTGTACGTGTTTGGCCAGTGCGTGGCCGGCGCCATGTATATCACAGGC
TTCGCCGAGAGCATCTCCGACCTGCTGGGACTGGGAAACATCTGGGCCGTGCGCGGAATCTCCGTGGCCG
TGCTGCTGGCCCTGCTGGGCATCAATCTGGCCGGCGTGAAGTGGATCATCCGGCTGCAGCTGCTGCTGCT
GTTTCTGCTGGCCGTGAGCACCCTGGACTTCGTGGTGGGCTCCTTTACACACCTGGATCCAGAGCACGGC
TTCATCGGCTACAGCCCCGAGCTGCTGCAGAACAATACCCTGCCTGACTATTCCCCAGGCGAGTCTTTCT
TTACCGTGTTTGGCGTGTTCTTTCCAGCAGCAACAGGCGTGATGGCAGGCTTCAACATGGGAGGCGATCT
GAGGGAGCCAGCAGCATCTATCCCACTGGGAAGCCTGGCAGCAGTGGGAATCTCCTGGTTTCTGTACATC
ATCTTCGTGTTTCTGCTGGGAGCAATCTGCACAAGGGAGGCCCTGAGATATGACTTCCTGATCGCCGAGA
AGGTGTCTCTGATGGGCTTCCTGTTTCTGCTGGGCCTGTACATCTCCTCTCTGGCCAGCTGTATGGGAGG
ACTGTATGGAGCACCAAGGATCCTGCAGTGCATCGCACAGGAGAAAGTGATCCCCGCCCTGGCATGTCTG
GGACAGGGCAAGGGCCCCAATAAGACCCCTGTGGCAGCAATCTGCCTGACCAGCCTGGTGACAATGGCCT
TCGTGTTTGTGGGCCAGGTGAACGTGCTGGCCCCTATCGTGACCATCAACTTCATGCTGACATACGTGGC
CGTGGATTACTCCTATTTCTCTCTGAGCATGTGCTCCTGTTCTCTGACACCTGTGCCAGAGCCCGTGCTG
AGAGAGGGAGCAGAGGGACTGCACTGTTCTGAGCACCTGCTGCTGGAGAAGGCACCTAGCTATGGATCCG
AGGGACCAGCACAGCGGGTGCTGGAGGGCACCCTGCTGGAGTTTACAAAGGACATGGATCAGCTGCTGCA
GCTGACCAGAAAGCTGGAGAGCTCCCAGCCTAGGCAGGGAGAGGGAAACAGGACACCAGAGTCCCAGAAG
AGGAAGTCTAAGAAGGCCACCAAGCAGACACTGCAGGACAGCTTTCTGCTGGATCTGAAGTCTCCCCCTA
GCTTCCCAGTGGAGATCTCCGACAGGCTGCCTGCAGCAAGCTGGGAGGGCCAGGAGTCCTGCTGGAACAA
GCAGACCAGCAAGTCCGAGGGAACCCAGCCAGAGGGAACATACGGAGAGCAGCTGGTGCCTGAGCTGTGC
AATCAGTCTGAGTCTAGCGGCGAGGACTTCTTTCTGAAGAGCAGGCTGCAGGAGCAGGACGTGTGGCGGA
GATCTACCAGCTTTTACACACACATGTGCAATCCTTGGGTGTCTCTGCTGGGAGCAGTGGGAAGCCTGCT
GATCATGTTCGTGATCCAGTGGGTGTATACCCTGGTGAACATGGGCGTGGCCGCCATCGTGTACTTTTAT
ATCGGCAGAGCATCCCCAGGACTGCACCTGGGATCCGCCTCTAATTTCTCCTTCTTTCGGTGGATGAGAT
CTCTGCTGCTGCCATCCTGTAGGTCTCTGCGCAGCCCCCAGGAGCAGATCATCCTGGCCCCTAGCCTGGC
CAAGGTGGATATGGAGATGACCCAGCTGACACAGGAGAACGCCGACTTCGCCACCAGGGATCGCTACCAC
CACTCCTCTCTGGTGAATAGGGAGCAGCTGATGCCCCACTATTAA
